Addgene plasmid #119597: pC0.090
Purpose: Level 0 part. Promoter
Depositing lab: Alistair McCormick. Depositing organization: University of Edinburgh. Publication: CyanoGate: A Modular Cloning Suite for Engineering Cyanobacteria Based on the Plant MoClo Syntax. Vasudevan R, Gale GAR, Schiavon AA, Puzorjov A, Malin J, Gillespie MD, Vavitsas K, Zulkower V, Wang B, Howe CJ, Lea-Smith DJ, McCormick AJ. Plant Physiol. 2019 May;180(1):39-55. doi: 10.1104/pp.18.01401. Epub 2019 Feb 28. PubMed 30819783.
Backbone
  Vector backbone: PICH41295
  Backbone size w/o insert (bp): 2247
  Vector type: Synthetic Biology
Growth in bacteria
  Bacterial resistance: Spectinomycin, 50 μg/mL
  Growth temperature: 37°C
  Growth strain: DH5alpha
  Copy number: High Copy
Gene/Insert
  Gene/Insert name: J23119MH_V06
  Species: Synthetic
  Insert size (bp): 87
  Cloning method: Restriction Enzyme; 5′ cloning site BpiI (destroyed during cloning); 3′ cloning site BpiI (destroyed during cloning)
  Sequencing primers: 5′ ttgagtgagctgataccgct; 3′ GTCTCATGAGCGGATACATATTTGAATG
Terms and licenses: Academic/Nonprofit Terms; Industry Terms: Not Available to Industry
Depositor comments: Please visit https://www.biorxiv.org/content/10.1101/426700v1 for bioRxiv preprint.
How to cite: pC0.090 was a gift from Alistair McCormick (Addgene plasmid # 119597 ; http://n2t.net/addgene:119597 ; RRID:Addgene_119597)
