[The description below was written by a language model from this plasmid's Addgene catalogue record and the feature table of its GenBank file.]
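Description:
pC0.090 is a Level 0 promoter part from the CyanoGate modular cloning suite, a Golden Gate toolkit that extends the plant MoClo syntax to the engineering of cyanobacteria. It is built in the pICH41295 acceptor backbone and the full plasmid is 2,340 bp. It is maintained in E. coli through a high-copy ColE1/pUC-type origin of replication. Selection is with spectinomycin, provided by the aadA aminoglycoside adenylyltransferase gene (which also confers streptomycin resistance); an AmpR (bla) promoter is annotated upstream of this gene. Several standard sequencing primer sites are also annotated on the backbone.

The payload is an 87 bp synthetic insert named J23119MH_V06. The name suggests a variant derived from the strong constitutive J23119 promoter of the Anderson collection, although the record does not explain the design or report its strength. The promoter itself is not annotated as a feature, but in the region that appears to correspond to the insert the feature table marks a lac operator, the binding site for the LacI repressor, followed by a strong bacterial ribosome binding site. This arrangement suggests a promoter part that carries its own translation initiation signal and could be repressed by LacI and relieved with IPTG, though inducibility is not stated in the catalogue entry. The insert was cloned using BpiI sites that were destroyed in the process, as is typical for MoClo Level 0 assembly. As a Level 0 part, it serves as a reusable building block that is combined with coding sequence and terminator modules into higher-level transcription units for expression studies and strain engineering.
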