LOCUS       Exported 2340 bp ds-DNA circular SYN 13-MAY-2021
DEFINITION  Level 0 part. Promoter.
ACCESSION   .
VERSION     .
KEYWORDS    pC0.090
SOURCE      synthetic DNA construct
  ORGANISM  synthetic DNA construct
REFERENCE   1 (bases 1 to 2340)
  AUTHORS   Vasudevan R, Gale GAR, Schiavon AA, Puzorjov A, Malin J, Gillespie
            MD, Vavitsas K, Zulkower V, Wang B, Howe CJ, Lea-Smith DJ, McCormick
            AJ
  TITLE     CyanoGate: A Modular Cloning Suite for Engineering Cyanobacteria
            Based on the Plant MoClo Syntax.
  JOURNAL   Plant Physiol. 2019 May;180(1):39-55. doi: 10.1104/pp.18.01401. Epub
            2019 Feb 28.
  PUBMED    30819783
REFERENCE   2 (bases 1 to 2340)
  AUTHORS   .
  TITLE     Direct Submission
  JOURNAL   Exported May 13, 2021 from SnapGene Server 1.1.58
            http://www.snapgene.com
FEATURES             Location/Qualifiers
     source          1..2340
                     /organism="synthetic DNA construct"
                     /mol_type="other DNA"
     primer_bind     complement(24..42)
                     /label=pBRforEco
                     /note="pBR322 vectors, upsteam of EcoRI site, forward
                     primer"
     promoter        110..214
                     /gene="bla"
                     /label=AmpR promoter
     CDS             436..1227
                     /codon_start=1
                     /gene="aadA"
                     /product="aminoglycoside adenylyltransferase (Murphy,
                     1985)"
                     /label=SmR
                     /note="confers resistance to spectinomycin and
                     streptomycin"
                     /translation="MREAVIAEVSTQLSEVVGVIERHLEPTLLAVHLYGSAVDGGLKPH
                     SDIDLLVTVTVRLDETTRRALINDLLETSASPGESEILRAVEVTIVVHDDIIPWRYPAK
                     RELQFGEWQRNDILAGIFEPATIDIDLAILLTKAREHSVALVGPAAEELFDPVPEQDLF
                     EALNETLTLWNSPPDWAGDERNVVLTLSRIWYSAVTGKIAPKDVAADWAMERLPAQYQP
                     VILEARQAYLGQEEDRLASRADQLEEFVHYVKGEITKVVGK"
     rep_origin      1398..1986
                     /direction=RIGHT
                     /label=ori
                     /note="high-copy-number ColE1/pMB1/pBR322/pUC origin of
                     replication"
     primer_bind     1887..1906
                     /label=pBR322ori-F
                     /note="pBR322 origin, forward primer"
     primer_bind     2140..2157
                     /label=L4440
                     /note="L4440 vector, forward primer"
     protein_bind    2274..2290
                     /label=lac operator
                     /bound_moiety="lac repressor encoded by lacI"
                     /note="The lac repressor binds to the lac operator to
                     inhibit transcription in E. coli. This inhibition can be
                     relieved by adding lactose or
                     isopropyl-beta-D-thiogalactopyranoside (IPTG)."
     RBS             2308..2319
                     /note="strong bacterial ribosome binding site (Elowitz and
                     Leibler, 2000)"
ORIGIN
        1 gtggctcttc agtggacgaa agggcctcgt gatacgccta tttttatagg ttaatgtcat
       61 gataataatg gtttcttaga cgtcaggtgg cacttttcgg ggaaatgtgc gcggaacccc
      121 tatttgttta tttttctaaa tacattcaaa tatgtatccg ctcatgagac aataaccctg
      181 ataaatgctt caataatatt gaaaaaggaa gagtatgcgc tcacgcaact ggtccagaac
      241 cttgaccgaa cgcagcggtg gtaacggcgc agtggcggtt ttcatggctt gttatgactg
      301 tttttttttg gggtacagtc tatgcctcgg gcatccaagc agcaagcgcg ttacgccgtg
      361 ggtcgatgtt tgatgttatg gagcagcaac gatgttacgc agcagggcag tcgccctaaa
      421 acaaagttaa acatcatgag ggaagcggtg atcgccgaag tatcgactca actatcagag
      481 gtagttggcg tcatcgagcg ccatctcgaa ccgacgttgc tggccgtaca tttgtacggc
      541 tccgcagtgg atggcggcct gaagccacac agcgatattg atttgctggt tacggtgacc
      601 gtaaggcttg atgaaacaac gcggcgagct ttgatcaacg accttttgga aacttcggct
      661 tcccctggag agagcgagat tctccgcgct gtagaagtca ccattgttgt gcacgacgac
      721 atcattccgt ggcgttatcc agctaagcgc gaactgcaat ttggagaatg gcagcgcaat
      781 gacattcttg caggtatctt cgagccagcc acgatcgaca ttgatctggc tatcttgctg
      841 acaaaagcaa gagaacatag cgttgccttg gtaggtccag cggcggagga actctttgat
      901 ccggttcctg aacaggatct atttgaggcg ctaaatgaaa ccttaacgct atggaactcg
      961 ccgcccgact gggctggcga tgagcgaaat gtagtgctta cgttgtcccg catttggtac
     1021 agcgcagtaa ccggcaaaat cgcgccgaag gatgtcgctg ccgactgggc aatggagcgc
     1081 ctgccggccc agtatcagcc cgtcatactt gaagctagac aggcttatct tggacaagaa
     1141 gaagatcgct tggcctcgcg cgcagatcag ttggaagaat ttgtccatta cgtaaaaggc
     1201 gagatcacca aggtagtcgg caaataactg tcagaccaag tttactcata tatactttag
     1261 attgatttaa aacttcattt ttaatttaaa aggatctagg tgaagatcct ttttgataat
     1321 ctcatgacca aaatccctta acgtgagttt tcgttccact gagcgtcaga ccccgtagaa
     1381 aagatcaaag gatcttcttg agatcctttt tttctgcgcg taatctgctg cttgcaaaca
     1441 aaaaaaccac cgctaccagc ggtggtttgt ttgccggatc aagagctacc aactcttttt
     1501 ccgaaggtaa ctggcttcag cagagcgcag ataccaaata ctgttcttct agtgtagccg
     1561 tagttaggcc accacttcaa gaactctgta gcaccgccta catacctcgc tctgctaatc
     1621 ctgttaccag tggctgctgc cagtggcgat aagtcgtgtc ttaccgggtt ggactcaaga
     1681 cgatagttac cggataaggc gcagcggtcg ggctgaacgg ggggttcgtg cacacagccc
     1741 agcttggagc gaacgaccta caccgaactg agatacctac agcgtgagct atgagaaagc
     1801 gccacgcttc ccgaagggag aaaggcggac aggtatccgg taagcggcag ggtcggaaca
     1861 ggagagcgca cgagggagct tccaggggga aacgcctggt atctttatag tcctgtcggg
     1921 tttcgccacc tctgacttga gcgtcgattt ttgtgatgct cgtcaggggg gcggagccta
     1981 tggaaaaacg ccagcaacgc ggccttttta cggttcctgg ccttttgctg gccttttgct
     2041 cacatgttct ttcctgcgtt atcccctgat tctgtggata accgtattac cgcctttgag
     2101 tgagctgata ccgctcgccg cagccgaacg accgagcgca gcgagtcagt gagcgaggaa
     2161 gcggaagagc gcccaatacg caaaccgcct ctccccgcgc gttggccgat tcattaatca
     2221 ctctgtggtc tcaggagttg acagctagct cagtcctagg attgtgctag ctattgtgag
     2281 cggataacaa tttcacacat actagagaaa gaggagaaat actaaatgtg agaccacgaa
//
