>Addgene plasmid #119597 | pC0.090 | depositor partial sequence | sequence record 226088 | J23119MH_V06
TTGACAGCTAGCTCAGTCCTAGGATTGTGCTAGCTATTGTGAGCGGATAACAATTTCACACATACTAGAG
AAAGAGGAGAAATACTA
